>Addgene plasmid #138588 | pET30b_T7Sav | depositor full sequence | sequence record 267756 | pET30b_T7Sav sequence 5761 bps
TGGCGAATGGG
[124 nt withheld, positions 12-135]
C
[91 nt withheld, positions 137-227]
A
[49 nt withheld, positions 229-277]
CCTTTGACGTTGGAGTCCACGTTCTTT
[37 nt withheld, positions 305-341]
ACCCTATCTCGGTCTATTCTTTTGATTTATAAGGGATTTTGCCGATTTCGGCCTATTGGTTAAAAAATGA
GCTGATTTAACAAAAATTTAACGCGAATTTTAACAAAATATTAACGTTTACAATTTCAGGTGGCACTTTT
CGGGGAAATGTGCGCGGAACCCCTATTTGTTTATTTTTCTAAATACATTCAAATATGTATCCGCTCATGA
ATTAATTCTTAGAAAAACTCATCGAGCATCAAATGAAACTGCAATTTATTCATATCAGGATTATCAATAC
CATATTTTTGAAAAAGCCGTTTCTGTAATGAAGGAGAAAACTCACCGAGGCAGTTCCATAGGATGGCAAG
ATCCTGGTATCGGTCTGCGATTCCGACTCGTCCAACATCAATACAACCTATTAATTTCCCCTCGTCAAAA
ATAAGGTTATCAAGTGAGAAATCACCATGAGTGACGACTGAATCCGGTGAGAATGGCAAAAGTTTATGCA
TTTCTTTCCAGACTTGTTCAACAGGCCAGCCATTACGCTCGTCATCAAAATCACTCGCATCAACCAAACC
GTTATTCATTCGTGATTGCGCCTGAGCGAGACGAAATACGCGATCGCTGTTAAAAGGACAATTACAAACA
GGAATCGAATGCAACCGGCGCAGGAACACTGCCAGCGCATCAACAATATTTTCACCTGAATCAGGATATT
CTTCTAATACCTGGAATGCTGTTTTCCCGGGGATCGCAGTGGTGAGTAACCATGCATCATCAGGAGTACG
GATAAAATGCTTGATGGTCGGAAGAGGCATAAATTCCGTCAGCCAGTTTAGTCTGACCATCTCATCTGTA
ACATCATTGGCAACGCTACCTTTGCCATGTTTCAGAAACAACTCTGGCGCATCGGGCTTCCCATACAATC
GATAGATTGTCGCACCTGATTGCCCGACATTATCGCGAGCCCATTTATACCCATATAAATCAGCATCCAT
GTTGGAATTTAATCGCGGCCTAGAGCAAGACGTTTCCCGTTGAATATGGCTCATAACACCCCTTGTATTA
CTGTTTATGTAAGCAGACAGTTTTATTGTTCATGACCAAAATCCCTTAACGTGAGTTTTCGTTCCACTGA
GCGTCAGACCCCGTAGAAAAGATCAAAGGATCTTCTTGAGATCCTTTTTTTCTGCGCGTAATCTGCTGCT
TGCAAACAAAAAAACCACCGCTACCAGCGGTGGTTTGTTTGCCGGATCAAGAGCTACCAACTCTTTTTCC
GAAGGTAACTGGCTTCAGCAGAGCGCAGATACCAAATACTGTCCTTCTAGTGTAGCCGTAGTTAGGCCAC
CACTTCAAGAACTCTGTAGCACCGCCTACATACCTCGCTCTGCTAATCCTGTTACCAGTGGCTGCTGCCA
GTGGCGATAAGTCGTGTCTTACCGGGTTGGACTCAAGACGATAGTTACCGGATAAGGCGCAGCGGTCGGG
CTGAACGGGGGGTTCGTGCACACAGCCCAGCTTGGAGCGAACGACCTACACCGAACTGAGATACCTACAG
CGTGAGCTATGAGAAAGCGCCACGCTTCCCGAAGGGAGAAAGGCGGACAGGTATCCGGTAAGCGGCAGGG
TCGGAACAGGAGAGCGCACGAGGGAGCTTCCAGGGGGAAACGCCTGGTATCTTTATAGTCCTGTCGGGTT
TCGCCACCTCTGACTTGAGCGTCGATTTTTGTGATGCTCGTCAGGGGGGCGGAGCCTATGGAAAAACGCC
AGCAACGCGGCCTTTTTACGGTTCCTGGCCTTTTGCTGGCCTTTTGCTCACATGTTCTTTCCTGCGTTAT
CCCCTGATTCTGTGGATAACCGTATTACCGCCTTTGAGTGAGCTGATACCGCTCGCCGCAGCCGAACGAC
CGAGCGCAGCGAGTCAGTGAGCGAGGAAGCGGAAGAGCGCCTGATGCGGTATTTTCTCCTTACGCATCTG
TGCGGTATTTCACACCGCATATATGGTGCACTCTCAGTACAATCTGCTCTGATGCCGCATAGTTAAGCCA
GTATACACTCCGCTATCGCTACGTGACTGGGTCATGGCTGCGCCCCGACACCCGCCAACACCCGCTGACG
CGCCCTGACGGGCTTGTCTGCTCCCGGCATCCGCTTACAGACAAGCTGTGACCGTCTCCGGGAGCTGCAT
GTGTCAGAGGTTTTCACCGTCATCACCGAAACGCGCGAGGCAGCTGCGGTAAAGCTCATCAGCGTGGTCG
TGAAGCGATTCACAGATGTCTGCCTGTTCATCCGCGTCCAGCTCGTTGAGTTTCTCCAGAAGCGTTAATG
TCTGGCTTCTGATAAAGCGGGCCATGTTAAGGGCGGTTTTTTCCTGTTTGGTCACTGATGCCTCCGTGTA
AGGGGGATTTCTGTTCATGGGGGTAATGATACCGATGAAACGAGAGAGGATGCTCACGATACGGGTTACT
GATGATGAACATGCCCGGTTACTGGAACGTTGTGAGGGTAAACAACTGGCGGTATGGATGCGGCGGGACC
AGAGAAAAATCACTCAGGGTCAATGCCAGCGCTTCGTTAATACAGATGTAGGTGTTCCACAGGGTAGCCA
GCAGCATCCTGCGATGCAGATCCGGAACATAATGGTGCAGGGCGCTGACTTCCGCGTTTCCAGACTTTAC
GAAACACGGAAACCGAAGACCATTCATGTTGTTGCTCAGGTCGCAGACGTTTTGCAGCAGCAGTCGCTTC
ACGTTCGCTCGCGTATCGGTGATTCATTCTGCTAACCAGTAAGGCAACCCCGCCAGCCTAGCCGGGTCCT
CAACGACAGGAGCACGATCATGCGCACCCGTGGGGCCGCCATGCCGGCGATAATGGCCTGCTTCTCGCCG
AAACGTTTGGTGGCGGGACCAGTGACGAAGGCTTGAGCGAGGGCGTGCAAGATTCCGAATACCGCAAGCG
ACAGGCCGATCATCGTCGCGCTCCAGCGAAAGCGGTCCTCGCCGAAAATGACCCAGAGCGCTGCCGGCAC
CTGTCCTACGAGTTGCATGATAAAGAAGACAGTCATAAGTGCGGCGACGATAGTCATGCCCCGCGCCCAC
CGGAAGGAGCTGACTGGGTTGAAGGCTCTCAAGGGCATCGGTCGAGATCCCGGTGCCTAATGAGTGAGCT
AACTTACATTAATTGCGTTGCGCTCACTGCCCGCTTTCCAGTCGGGAAACCTGTCGTGCCAGCTGCATTA
ATGAATCGGCCAACGCGCGGGGAGAGGCGGTTTGCGTATTGGGCGCCAGGGTGGTTTTTCTTTTCACCAG
TGAGACGGGCAACAGCTGATTGCCCTTCACCGCCTGGCCCTGAGAGAGTTGCAGCAAGCGGTCCACGCTG
GTTTGCCCCAGCAGGCGAAAATCCTGTTTGATGGTGGTTAACGGCGGGATATAACATGAGCTGTCTTCGG
TATCGTCGTATCCCACTACCGAGATGTCCGCACCAACGCGCAGCCCGGACTCGGTAATGGCGCGCATTGC
GCCCAGCGCCATCTGATCGTTGGCAACCAGCATCGCAGTGGGAACGATGCCCTCATTCAGCATTTGCATG
GTTTGTTGAAAACCGGACATGGCACTCCAGTCGCCTTCCCGTTCCGCTATCGGCTGAATTTGATTGCGAG
TGAGATATTTATGCCAGCCAGCCAGACGCAGACGCGCCGAGACAGAACTTAATGGGCCCGCTAACAGCGC
GATTTGCTGGTGACCCAATGCGACCAGATGCTCCACGCCCAGTCGCGTACCGTCTTCATGGGAGAAAATA
ATACTGTTGATGGGTGTCTGGTCAGAGACATCAAGAAATAACGCCGGAACATTAGTGCAGGCAGCTTCCA
CAGCAATGGCATCCTGGTCATCCAGCGGATAGTTAATGATCAGCCCACTGACGCGTTGCGCGAGAAGATT
GTGCACCGCCGCTTTACAGGCTTCGACGCCGCTTCGTTCTACCATCGACACCACCACGCTGGCACCCAGT
TGATCGGCGCGAGATTTAATCGCCGCGACAATTTGCGACGGCGCGTGCAGGGCCAGACTGGAGGTGGCAA
CGCCAATCAGCAACGACTGTTTGCCCGCCAGTTGTTGTGCCACGCGGTTGGGAATGTAATTCAGCTCCGC
CATCGCCGCTTCCACTTTTTCCCGCGTTTTCGCAGAAACGTGGCTGGCCTGGTTCACCACGCGGGAAACG
GTCTGATAAGAGACACCGGCATACTCTGCGACATCGTATAACGTTACTGGTTTCACATTCACCACCCTGA
ATTGACTCTCTTCCGGGCGCTATCATGCCATACCGCGAAAGGTTTTGCGCCATTCGATGGTGTCCGGGAT
CTCGACGCTCTCCCTTATGCGACTCCTGCATTAGGAAGCAGCCCAGTAGTAGGTTGAGGCCGTTGAGCAC
CGCCGCCGCAAGGAATGGTGCATGCAAGGAGATGGCGCCCAACAGTCCCCCGGCCACGGGGCCTGCCACC
ATACCCACGCCGAAACAAGCGCTCATGAGCCCGAAGTGGCGAGCCCGATCTTCCCCATCGGTGATGTCGG
CGATATAGGCGCCAGCAACCGCACCTGTGGCGCCGGTGATGCCGGCCACGATGCGTCCGGCGTAGAGGAT
CGAGATCGATCTCGATCCCGCGAAATTAATACGACTCACTATAGGGGAATTGTGAGCGGATAACAATTCC
CCTCTAGAAATAATTTTGTTTAACTTTAAGAAGGAGATATACATATGGCTAGCATGACTGGTGGACAGCA
AATGGGTCGGGATCAGGCCGGCATCACCGGCACCTGGTACAACCAGCTCGGCTCGACCTTCATCGTGACC
GCGGGCGCCGACGGCGCCCTGACCGGAACCTACGAGTCGGCCGTCGGCAACGCCGAGAGCCGCTACGTCC
TGACCGGTCGTTACGACAGCGCCCCGGCCACCGACGGCAGCGGCACCGCCCTCGGTTGGACGGTGGCCTG
GAAGAATAACTACCGCAACGCCCACTCCGCGACCACGTGGAGCGGCCAGTACGTCGGCGGCGCCGAGGCG
AGGATCAACACCCAGTGGCTGCTGACCTCCGGCACCACCGAGGCCAACGCCTGGAAGTCCACGCTGGTCG
GCCACGACACCTTCACCAAGGTGAAGCCGTCCGCCGCCTCCATCGACGCGGCGAAGAAGGCCGGCGTCAA
CAACGGCAACCCGCTCGACGCCGTTCAGCAGTAATAAGGATCCGAATTCGAGCTCCGTCGACAAGCTTGC
GGCCGCACTCGAGCACCACCACCACCACCACTGAGATCCGGCTGCTAACAAAGCCCGAAAGGAAGCTGAG
TTGGCTGCTGCCACCGCTGAGCAATAACTAGCATAACCCCTTGGGGCCTCTAAACGGGTCTTGAGGGGTT
TTTTGCTGAAAGGAGGAACTATATCCGGAT
Features (pLannotate 1.2.2; 20 found; start..end, strand, type, name):
     12..467     +  rep_origin     f1 ori (sequence partly withheld): f1 bacteriophage origin of replication; arrow indicates direction of (+) strand synthesis
    494..551     +  promoter       AmpR promoter (fragment): bla
    560..1375    -  CDS            KanR: aminoglycoside phosphotransferase; aph(3')-Ia; confers resistance to kanamycin in bacteria or G418 (Geneticin®) in eukaryotes
   1497..2085    +  rep_origin     ori: high-copy-number ColE1/pMB1/pBR322/pUC origin of replication
   2271..2413    -  misc_feature   bom: basis of mobility region from pBR322
   2515..2706    -  CDS            rop: Rop protein, which maintains plasmids at low copy number; rop
   2723..3103    +  CDS            YPB1_ECOLX: Protein predicted: Swiss-Prot protein existence level 4. From Escherichia coli.
   3175..3466    -  CDS            TcR (fragment): tetracycline efflux protein; tet; confers resistance to tetracycline
   3481..3502    -  protein_bind   CAP binding site: CAP binding activates transcription in the presence of cAMP. E. coli catabolite activator protein
   3515..4597    -  CDS            lacI: lac repressor; lacI; The lac repressor binds to the lac operator to inhibit transcription in E. coli. This inhibition can be relieved by adding lactose or isopropyl-β-D-thiogalactopyranoside (IPTG).
   4598..4675    -  promoter       lacI promoter: lacI
   4683..4962    -  CDS            TcR (fragment): tetracycline efflux protein; tet; confers resistance to tetracycline
   4988..5006    +  promoter       T7 promoter: promoter for bacteriophage T7 RNA polymerase
   5007..5031    +  protein_bind   lac operator: The lac repressor binds to the lac operator to inhibit transcription in E. coli. This inhibition can be relieved by adding lactose or isopropyl-β-D-thiogalactopyranoside (IPTG). lac repressor encoded by lacI
   5046..5068    +  RBS            RBS: efficient ribosome binding site from bacteriophage T7 gene 10 (Olins and Rangwala, 1989)
   5076..5108    +  CDS            T7 tag (gene 10 leader): leader peptide from bacteriophage T7 gene 10 promotes efficient translation in E. coli
   5100..5552    +  CDS            SAV_STRAV (fragment): Experimental evidence at protein level: Swiss-Prot protein existence level 1. The biological function of streptavidin is not known. Forms a strong non-covalent specific complex with biotin (one molecule of biotin per subunit of streptavidin). From Streptomyces avidinii.
   5605..5622    +  CDS            9xHis (fragment): 9xHis affinity tag
   5632..5681    +  CDS            SET1 (fragment): solubility-enhancement tag derived from T7 phage gene 10B
   5689..5736    +  terminator     T7 terminator: transcription terminator for bacteriophage T7 RNA polymerase
