>Addgene plasmid #138588 | pET30b_T7Sav | addgene full sequence | sequence record 274485 | Addgene NGS Result
TAATACGACTCACTATAGGGGAATTGTGAGCGGATAACAATTCCCCTCTAGAAATAATTTTGTTTAACTT
TAAGAAGGAGATATACATATGGCTAGCATGACTGGTGGACAGCAAATGGGTCGGGATCAGGCCGGCATCA
CCGGCACCTGGTACAACCAGCTCGGCTCGACCTTCATCGTGACCGCGGGCGCCGACGGCGCCCTGACCGG
AACCTACGAGTCGGCCGTCGGCAACGCCGAGAGCCGCTACGTCCTGACCGGTCGTTACGACAGCGCCCCG
GCCACCGACGGCAGCGGCACCGCCCTCGGTTGGACGGTGGCCTGGAAGAATAACTACCGCAACGCCCACT
CCGCGACCACGTGGAGCGGCCAGTACGTCGGCGGCGCCGAGGCGAGGATCAACACCCAGTGGCTGCTGAC
CTCCGGCACCACCGAGGCCAACGCCTGGAAGTCCACGCTGGTCGGCCACGACACCTTCACCAAGGTGAAG
CCGTCCGCCGCCTCCATCGACGCGGCGAAGAAGGCCGGCGTCAACAACGGCAACCCGCTCGACGCCGTTC
AGCAGTAATAAGGATCCGAATTCGAGCTCCGTCGACAAGCTTGCGGCCGCACTCGAGCACCACCACCACC
ACCACTGAGATCCGGCTGCTAACAAAGCCCGAAAGGAAGCTGAGTTGGCTGCTGCCACCGCTGAGCAATA
ACTAGCATAACCCCTTGGGGCCTCTAAACGGGTCTTGAGGGGTTTTTTGCTGAAAGGAGGAACTATATCC
GGATTGGCGAATGGG
[124 nt withheld, positions 786-909]
C
[91 nt withheld, positions 911-1001]
A
[49 nt withheld, positions 1003-1051]
CCTTTGACGTTGGAGTCCACGTTCTTT
[37 nt withheld, positions 1079-1115]
ACCCTATCTCGGTCTATTCTTTTGATTTATAAGGGATTTTGCCGATTTCGGCCTATTGGTTAAAAAATGA
GCTGATTTAACAAAAATTTAACGCGAATTTTAACAAAATATTAACGCTTACAATTTAGGTGGCACTTTTC
GGGGAAATGTGCGCGGAACCCCTATTTGTTTATTTTTCTAAATACATTCAAATATGTATCCGCTCATGAA
TTAATTCTTAGAAAAACTCATCGAGCATCAAATGAAACTGCAATTTATTCATATCAGGATTATCAATACC
ATATTTTTGAAAAAGCCGTTTCTGTAATGAAGGAGAAAACTCACCGAGGCAGTTCCATAGGATGGCAAGA
TCCTGGTATCGGTCTGCGATTCCGACTCGTCCAACATCAATACAACCTATTAATTTCCCCTCGTCAAAAA
TAAGGTTATCAAGTGAGAAATCACCATGAGTGACGACTGAATCCGGTGAGAATGGCAAAAGTTTATGCAT
TTCTTTCCAGACTTGTTCAACAGGCCAGCCATTACGCTCGTCATCAAAATCACTCGCATCAACCAAACCG
TTATTCATTCGTGATTGCGCCTGAGCGAGACGAAATACGCGATCGCTGTTAAAAGGACAATTACAAACAG
GAATCGAATGCAACCGGCGCAGGAACACTGCCAGCGCATCAACAATATTTTCACCTGAATCAGGATATTC
TTCTAATACCTGGAATGCTGTTTTCCCGGGGATCGCAGTGGTGAGTAACCATGCATCATCAGGAGTACGG
ATAAAATGCTTGATGGTCGGAAGAGGCATAAATTCCGTCAGCCAGTTTAGTCTGACCATCTCATCTGTAA
CATCATTGGCAACGCTACCTTTGCCATGTTTCAGAAACAACTCTGGCGCATCGGGCTTCCCATACAATCG
ATAGATTGTCGCACCTGATTGCCCGACATTATCGCGAGCCCATTTATACCCATATAAATCAGCATCCATG
TTGGAATTTAATCGCGGCCTAGAGCAAGACGTTTCCCGTTGAATATGGCTCATAACACCCCTTGTATTAC
TGTTTATGTAAGCAGACAGTTTTATTGTTCATGACCAAAATCCCTTAACGTGAGTTTTCGTTCCACTGAG
CGTCAGACCCCGTAGAAAAGATCAAAGGATCTTCTTGAGATCCTTTTTTTCTGCGCGTAATCTGCTGCTT
GCAAACAAAAAAACCACCGCTACCAGCGGTGGTTTGTTTGCCGGATCAAGAGCTACCAACTCTTTTTCCG
AAGGTAACTGGCTTCAGCAGAGCGCAGATACCAAATACTGTCCTTCTAGTGTAGCCGTAGTTAGGCCACC
ACTTCAAGAACTCTGTAGCACCGCCTACATACCTCGCTCTGCTAATCCTGTTACCAGTGGCTGCTGCCAG
TGGCGATAAGTCGTGTCTTACCGGGTTGGACTCAAGACGATAGTTACCGGATAAGGCGCAGCGGTCGGGC
TGAACGGGGGGTTCGTGCACACAGCCCAGCTTGGAGCGAACGACCTACACCGAACTGAGATACCTACAGC
GTGAGCTATGAGAAAGCGCCACGCTTCCCGAAGGGAGAAAGGCGGACAGGTATCCGGTAAGCGGCAGGGT
CGGAACAGGAGAGCGCACGAGGGAGCTTCCAGGGGGAAACGCCTGGTATCTTTATAGTCCTGTCGGGTTT
CGCCACCTCTGACTTGAGCGTCGATTTTTGTGATGCTCGTCAGGGGGGCGGAGCCTATGGAAAAACGCCA
GCAACGCGGCCTTTTTACGGTTCCTGGCCTTTTGCTGGCCTTTTGCTCACATGTTCTTTCCTGCGTTATC
CCCTGATTCTGTGGATAACCGTATTACCGCCTTTGAGTGAGCTGATACCGCTCGCCGCAGCCGAACGACC
GAGCGCAGCGAGTCAGTGAGCGAGGAAGCGGAAGAGCGCCTGATGCGGTATTTTCTCCTTACGCATCTGT
GCGGTATTTCACACCGCAATGGTGCACTCTCAGTACAATCTGCTCTGATGCCGCATAGTTAAGCCAGTAT
ACACTCCGCTATCGCTACGTGACTGGGTCATGGCTGCGCCCCGACACCCGCCAACACCCGCTGACGCGCC
CTGACGGGCTTGTCTGCTCCCGGCATCCGCTTACAGACAAGCTGTGACCGTCTCCGGGAGCTGCATGTGT
CAGAGGTTTTCACCGTCATCACCGAAACGCGCGAGGCAGCTGCGGTAAAGCTCATCAGCGTGGTCGTGAA
GCGATTCACAGATGTCTGCCTGTTCATCCGCGTCCAGCTCGTTGAGTTTCTCCAGAAGCGTTAATGTCTG
GCTTCTGATAAAGCGGGCCATGTTAAGGGCGGTTTTTTCCTGTTTGGTCACTGATGCCTCCGTGTAAGGG
GGATTTCTGTTCATGGGGGTAATGATACCGATGAAACGAGAGAGGATGCTCACGATACGGGTTACTGATG
ATGAACATGCCCGGTTACTGGAACGTTGTGAGGGTAAACAACTGGCGGTATGGATGCGGCGGGACCAGAG
AAAAATCACTCAGGGTCAATGCCAGCGCTTCGTTAATACAGATGTAGGTGTTCCACAGGGTAGCCAGCAG
CATCCTGCGATGCAGATCCGGAACATAATGGTGCAGGGCGCTGACTTCCGCGTTTCCAGACTTTACGAAA
CACGGAAACCGAAGACCATTCATGTTGTTGCTCAGGTCGCAGACGTTTTGCAGCAGCAGTCGCTTCACGT
TCGCTCGCGTATCGGTGATTCATTCTGCTAACCAGTAAGGCAACCCCGCCAGCCTAGCCGGGTCCTCAAC
GACAGGAGCACGATCATGCGCACCCGTGGGGCCGCCATGCCGGCGATAATGGCCTGCTTCTCGCCGAAAC
GTTTGGTGGCGGGACCAGTGACGAAGGCTTGAGCGAGGGCGTGCAAGATTCCGAATACCGCAAGCGACAG
GCCGATCATCGTCGCGCTCCAGCGAAAGCGGTCCTCGCCGAAAATGACCCAGAGCGCTGCCGGCACCTGT
CCTACGAGTTGCATGATAAAGAAGACAGTCATAAGTGCGGCGACGATAGTCATGCCCCGCGCCCACCGGA
AGGAGCTGACTGGGTTGAAGGCTCTCAAGGGCATCGGTCGAGATCCCGGTGCCTAATGAGTGAGCTAACT
TACATTAATTGCGTTGCGCTCACTGCCCGCTTTCCAGTCGGGAAACCTGTCGTGCCAGCTGCATTAATGA
ATCGGCCAACGCGCGGGGAGAGGCGGTTTGCGTATTGGGCGCCAGGGTGGTTTTTCTTTTCACCAGTGAG
ACGGGCAACAGCTGATTGCCCTTCACCGCCTGGCCCTGAGAGAGTTGCAGCAAGCGGTCCACGCTGGTTT
GCCCCAGCAGGCGAAAATCCTGTTTGATGGTGGTTAACGGCGGGATATAACATGAGCTGTCTTCGGTATC
GTCGTATCCCACTACCGAGATGTCCGCACCAACGCGCAGCCCGGACTCGGTAATGGCGCGCATTGCGCCC
AGCGCCATCTGATCGTTGGCAACCAGCATCGCAGTGGGAACGATGCCCTCATTCAGCATTTGCATGGTTT
GTTGAAAACCGGACATGGCACTCCAGTCGCCTTCCCGTTCCGCTATCGGCTGAATTTGATTGCGAGTGAG
ATATTTATGCCAGCCAGCCAGACGCAGACGCGCCGAGACAGAACTTAATGGGCCCGCTAACAGCGCGATT
TGCTGGTGACCCAATGCGACCAGATGCTCCACGCCCAGTCGCGTACCGTCTTCATGGGAGAAAATAATAC
TGTTGATGGGTGTCTGGTCAGAGACATCAAGAAATAACGCCGGAACATTAGTGCAGGCAGCTTCCACAGC
AATGGCATCCTGGTCATCCAGCGGATAGTTAATGATCAGCCCACTGACGCGTTGCGCGAGAAGATTGTGC
ACCGCCGCTTTACAGGCTTCGACGCCGCTTCGTTCTACCATCGACACCACCACGCTGGCACCCAGTTGAT
CGGCGCGAGATTTAATCGCCGCGACAATTTGCGACGGCGCGTGCAGGGCCAGACTGGAGGTGGCAACGCC
AATCAGCAACGACTGTTTGCCCGCCAGTTGTTGTGCCACGCGGTTGGGAATGTAATTCAGCTCCGCCATC
GCCGCTTCCACTTTTTCCCGCGTTTTCGCAGAAACGTGGCTGGCCTGGTTCACCACGCGGGAAACGGTCT
GATAAGAGACACCGGCATACTCTGCGACATCGTATAACGTTACTGGTTTCACATTCACCACCCTGAATTG
ACTCTCTTCCGGGCGCTATCATGCCATACCGCGAAAGGTTTTGCGCCATTCGATGGTGTCCGGGATCTCG
ACGCTCTCCCTTATGCGACTCCTGCATTAGGAAGCAGCCCAGTAGTAGGTTGAGGCCGTTGAGCACCGCC
GCCGCAAGGAATGGTGCATGCAAGGAGATGGCGCCCAACAGTCCCCCGGCCACGGGGCCTGCCACCATAC
CCACGCCGAAACAAGCGCTCATGAGCCCGAAGTGGCGAGCCCGATCTTCCCCATCGGTGATGTCGGCGAT
ATAGGCGCCAGCAACCGCACCTGTGGCGCCGGTGATGCCGGCCACGATGCGTCCGGCGTAGAGGATCGAG
ATCGATCTCGATCCCGCGAAAT
Features (pLannotate 1.2.2; 20 found; start..end, strand, type, name):
      1..19      +  promoter       T7 promoter: promoter for bacteriophage T7 RNA polymerase
     20..44      +  protein_bind   lac operator: The lac repressor binds to the lac operator to inhibit transcription in E. coli. This inhibition can be relieved by adding lactose or isopropyl-β-D-thiogalactopyranoside (IPTG). lac repressor encoded by lacI
     59..81      +  RBS            RBS: efficient ribosome binding site from bacteriophage T7 gene 10 (Olins and Rangwala, 1989)
     89..121     +  CDS            T7 tag (gene 10 leader): leader peptide from bacteriophage T7 gene 10 promotes efficient translation in E. coli
    113..565     +  CDS            SAV_STRAV (fragment): Experimental evidence at protein level: Swiss-Prot protein existence level 1. The biological function of streptavidin is not known. Forms a strong non-covalent specific complex with biotin (one molecule of biotin per subunit of streptavidin). From Streptomyces avidinii.
    618..635     +  CDS            9xHis (fragment): 9xHis affinity tag
    645..694     +  CDS            SET1 (fragment): solubility-enhancement tag derived from T7 phage gene 10B
    702..749     +  terminator     T7 terminator: transcription terminator for bacteriophage T7 RNA polymerase
    786..1214    +  rep_origin     f1 ori (sequence partly withheld): f1 bacteriophage origin of replication; arrow indicates direction of (+) strand synthesis
   1267..1324    +  promoter       AmpR promoter (fragment): bla
   1333..2148    -  CDS            KanR: aminoglycoside phosphotransferase; aph(3')-Ia; confers resistance to kanamycin in bacteria or G418 (Geneticin®) in eukaryotes
   2270..2858    +  rep_origin     ori: high-copy-number ColE1/pMB1/pBR322/pUC origin of replication
   3044..3183    -  misc_feature   bom: basis of mobility region from pBR322
   3285..3476    -  CDS            rop: Rop protein, which maintains plasmids at low copy number; rop
   3493..3873    +  CDS            YPB1_ECOLX: Protein predicted: Swiss-Prot protein existence level 4. From Escherichia coli.
   3945..4236    -  CDS            TcR (fragment): tetracycline efflux protein; tet; confers resistance to tetracycline
   4251..4272    -  protein_bind   CAP binding site: CAP binding activates transcription in the presence of cAMP. E. coli catabolite activator protein
   4285..5367    -  CDS            lacI: lac repressor; lacI; The lac repressor binds to the lac operator to inhibit transcription in E. coli. This inhibition can be relieved by adding lactose or isopropyl-β-D-thiogalactopyranoside (IPTG).
   5368..5445    -  promoter       lacI promoter: lacI
   5453..5732    -  CDS            TcR (fragment): tetracycline efflux protein; tet; confers resistance to tetracycline
