[The description below was written by a language model from this plasmid's Addgene catalogue record and pLannotate feature annotations shown in this document.]
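Description:
pET30b_T7Sav is a bacterial expression plasmid of about 5.8 kb built on the Novagen pET30b backbone for producing streptavidin in Escherichia coli. It replicates from a pBR322-type origin and retains the rop gene and bom region, consistent with its listing as low copy. Selection is by kanamycin through an aph(3')-Ia resistance gene. An f1 origin is also present, along with leftover tetracycline-resistance gene fragments that flank the lacI cassette and are not functional markers.

The payload is a 483 bp synthetic open reading frame encoding a streptavidin variant (derived from the Streptomyces avidinii protein) fused at its N-terminus to the T7 tag, the gene 10 leader peptide that also promotes efficient translation. Transcription is driven by a T7 promoter followed directly by a lac operator, with the phage gene 10 ribosome binding site upstream and a T7 terminator downstream. The plasmid-borne lacI gene supplies repressor, so expression requires a host providing T7 RNA polymerase and is induced with IPTG or lactose. The record notes that leaky expression can occur. A short His-tag fragment and a second vector-derived fragment are annotated downstream of the streptavidin coding region. Because the insert is described as having its native C-terminus, these are probably untranslated backbone remnants, although the record does not say so explicitly.

The two sequence records (depositor and sequencing-derived) differ by a few bases in length and in their start coordinate but show the same feature set. The associated work concerns E. coli strains engineered for enhanced streptavidin production, so the plasmid serves as a streptavidin expression construct in that setting.
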