Addgene plasmid #138588: pET30b_T7Sav
Purpose: T7-tagged streptavidin with native C-terminus controlled by PT7 promoter; KanR, pBR322 ori
Depositing lab: Markus Jeschek. Depositing organization: ETH Zurich (Swiss Federal Institute of Technology). Publication: Biotin-independent strains of Escherichia coli for enhanced streptavidin production. Jeschek M, Bahls MO, Schneider V, Marliere P, Ward TR, Panke S. Metab Eng. 2017 Mar;40:33-40. doi: 10.1016/j.ymben.2016.12.013. Epub 2017 Jan 3. PubMed 28062280.
Backbone
  Vector backbone: pET30b
  Backbone manufacturer: Novagen
  Total vector size (bp): 5761
  Vector type: Bacterial Expression, Synthetic Biology
Growth in bacteria
  Bacterial resistance: Kanamycin, 50 μg/mL
  Growth temperature: 37°C
  Growth strain: DH5alpha
  Growth instructions: Glucose can be added to growth medium to reduce leaky expression
  Copy number: Low Copy
Gene/Insert
  Gene/Insert name: T7-tagged streptavidin variant with native C-terminus (alt name: T7SAV)
  Species: Synthetic
  Insert size (bp): 483
  Promoter: PT7
  Tag / fusion protein: T7-tag (N terminal on insert)
  Cloning method: Unknown
  Sequencing primers: 5′ ATGCGTCCGGCGTAGA; 3′ TGCTAGTTATTGCTCAGCGG
Terms and licenses: Academic/Nonprofit Terms; Industry Terms: Not Available to Industry
How to cite: pET30b_T7Sav was a gift from Markus Jeschek (Addgene plasmid # 138588 ; http://n2t.net/addgene:138588 ; RRID:Addgene_138588)
